Addgene plasmid #236471: pcDNA3 FLAG Fbxw7gamma
Depositing lab: Michele Pagano. Publication: Fbxw7alpha- and GSK3-mediated degradation of p100 is a pro-survival mechanism in multiple myeloma. Busino L, Millman SE, Scotto L, Kyratsous CA, Basrur V, O'Connor O, Hoffmann A, Elenitoba-Johnson KS, Pagano M. Nat Cell Biol. 2012 Mar 4;14(4):375-85. doi: 10.1038/ncb2463. PubMed 22388891.
Backbone
  Vector backbone: pcDNA3
  Vector type: Mammalian Expression
Growth in bacteria
  Bacterial resistance: Ampicillin, 100 μg/mL
  Growth temperature: 37°C
  Growth strain: DH5alpha
  Copy number: High Copy
Gene/Insert
  Gene/Insert name: Fbxw7gamma
  Species: H. sapiens (human)
  Entrez Gene: FBXW7 (a.k.a. AGO, CDC4, DEDHIL, FBW6, FBW7, FBX30, FBXO30, FBXW6, SEL-10, SEL10, hAgo, hCdc4)
  Tag / fusion protein: FLAG (N terminal on insert)
  Cloning method: Restriction Enzyme; 5′ cloning site Unknown (unknown if destroyed)
Terms and licenses: Academic/Nonprofit Terms; Industry Terms: Not Available to Industry
How to cite: pcDNA3 FLAG Fbxw7gamma was a gift from Michele Pagano (Addgene plasmid # 236471 ; http://n2t.net/addgene:236471 ; RRID:Addgene_236471)
