[The description below was written by a language model from this plasmid's Addgene catalogue record and pLannotate feature annotations shown in this document.]
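Description:
pcDNA3 FLAG Fbxw7gamma is a 7,150 bp mammalian expression plasmid built on the pcDNA3 backbone that encodes the gamma isoform of human FBXW7, with a FLAG epitope fused to its N terminus. FBXW7 is an F-box/WD40-repeat protein that acts as the substrate-recognition subunit of an SCF ubiquitin ligase. The plasmid is maintained in E. coli at high copy through a ColE1/pUC-type origin and is selected with ampicillin via the β-lactamase gene. An f1 origin is also present and permits single-stranded DNA production.

The tagged open reading frame is transcribed from the human cytomegalovirus immediate-early enhancer and promoter and terminated by the bovine growth hormone polyadenylation signal. A T7 promoter lies just upstream of the FLAG sequence and can serve for in vitro transcription or as a sequencing primer site. A separate cassette places the neomycin phosphotransferase gene under the SV40 enhancer/early promoter with an SV40 poly(A) signal, allowing G418 selection of stably transfected mammalian cells. The automated annotation labels the insert by its closest database match, bovine FBXW7, but the catalogue lists it as human. Short hits to an HIV-1 LTR, ble, lacI and the lac promoter region appear to be small backbone fragments rather than functional elements. The cloning sites used are not recorded.

The associated publication concerns Fbxw7alpha- and GSK3-dependent degradation of the NF-κB precursor p100. This suggests the construct is used for transient or stable expression of the gamma isoform, with the FLAG tag allowing detection or immunoprecipitation, for example in comparisons between isoforms. The record does not state a specific purpose.
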