Features (pLannotate 1.2.2; 21 found; start..end, strand, type, name):
    390..494     -  promoter       AmpR promoter: bla
    553..605     -  misc_feature   bom (fragment): basis of mobility region from pBR322
    760..1139    +  enhancer       CMV enhancer: human cytomegalovirus immediate early enhancer
   1140..1343    +  promoter       CMV promoter: human cytomegalovirus (CMV) immediate early promoter
   1339..1372    +  LTR            5' LTR (truncated) (fragment): truncated 5' long terminal repeat (LTR) from HIV-1
   1388..1406    +  promoter       T7 promoter: promoter for bacteriophage T7 RNA polymerase
   1451..1471    +  CDS            FLAG (fragment): FLAG® epitope tag, followed by an enterokinase cleavage site
   1544..3172    +  CDS            FBXW7 (fragment): FBXW7_BOVIN - Also known as FBW7 From Bos taurus (Bovine).
   3272..3496    +  polyA_signal   bGH poly(A) signal: bovine growth hormone polyadenylation signal
   3500..3521    +  promoter       SV40 promoter (fragment): SV40 enhancer and early promoter
   3542..3970    +  rep_origin     f1 ori (sequence partly withheld): f1 bacteriophage origin of replication; arrow indicates direction of (+) strand synthesis
   3984..4313    +  promoter       SV40 promoter: SV40 enhancer and early promoter
   4380..5171    +  CDS            neo: KKA2_KLEPN - Also known as kan, nptII. Experimental evidence at protein level: Swiss-Prot protein existence level 1. Resistance to kanamycin, neomycin, paromomycin, ribostamycin, butirosin and gentamicin B. From Klebsiella pneumoniae.
   5195..5353    +  CDS            ble (fragment): BLE_KLEPN - Experimental evidence at protein level: Swiss-Prot protein existence level 1. Binding protein with a strong affinity to the bleomycin family of antibiotics. Binds to CL990; an antimitotic-antibiotic compound. From Klebsiella pneumoniae.
   5348..5469    +  polyA_signal   SV40 poly(A) signal: SV40 polyadenylation signal
   5542..5558    -  protein_bind   lac operator: The lac repressor binds to the lac operator to inhibit transcription in E. coli. This inhibition can be relieved by adding lactose or isopropyl-β-D-thiogalactopyranoside (IPTG). lac repressor encoded by lacI
   5566..5596    -  promoter       lac promoter: promoter for the E. coli lac operon
   5611..5632    -  protein_bind   CAP binding site: CAP binding activates transcription in the presence of cAMP. E. coli catabolite activator protein
   5645..5737    -  CDS            lacI (fragment): lac repressor; lacI; The lac repressor binds to the lac operator to inhibit transcription in E. coli. This inhibition can be relieved by adding lactose or isopropyl-β-D-thiogalactopyranoside (IPTG).
   5920..6508    -  rep_origin     ori: high-copy-number ColE1/pMB1/pBR322/pUC origin of replication
   6679..389     -  CDS            AmpR (across the origin): β-lactamase; bla; confers resistance to ampicillin, carbenicillin, and related antibiotics
>Addgene plasmid #236471 | pcDNA3 FLAG Fbxw7gamma | addgene full sequence | sequence record 473495 | Addgene NGS Result
TTATCACTCATGGTTATGGCAGCACTGCATAATTCTCTTACTGTCATGCCATCCGTAAGATGCTTTTCTG
TGACTGGTGAGTACTCAACCAAGTCATTCTGAGAATAGTGTATGCGGCGACCGAGTTGCTCTTGCCCGGC
GTCAATACGGGATAATACCGCGCCACATAGCAGAACTTTAAAAGTGCTCATCATTGGAAAACGTTCTTCG
GGGCGAAAACTCTCAAGGATCTTACCGCTGTTGAGATCCAGTTCGATGTAACCCACTCGTGCACCCAACT
GATCTTCAGCATCTTTTACTTTCACCAGCGTTTCTGGGTGAGCAAAAACAGGAAGGCAAAATGCCGCAAA
AAAGGGAATAAGGGCGACACGGAAATGTTGAATACTCATACTCTTCCTTTTTCAATATTATTGAAGCATT
TATCAGGGTTATTGTCTCATGAGCGGATACATATTTGAATGTATTTAGAAAAATAAACAAATAGGGGTTC
CGCGCACATTTCCCCGAAAAGTGCCACCTGACGTCGACGGATCGGGAGATCTCCCGATCCCCTATGGTGC
ACTCTCAGTACAATCTGCTCTGATGCCGCATAGTTAAGCCAGTATCTGCTCCCTGCTTGTGTGTTGGAGG
TCGCTGAGTAGTGCGCGAGCAAAATTTAAGCTACAACAAGGCAAGGCTTGACCGACAATTGCATGAAGAA
TCTGCTTAGGGTTAGGCGTTTTGCGCTGCTTCGCGATGTACGGGCCAGATATACGCGTTGACATTGATTA
TTGACTAGTTATTAATAGTAATCAATTACGGGGTCATTAGTTCATAGCCCATATATGGAGTTCCGCGTTA
CATAACTTACGGTAAATGGCCCGCCTGGCTGACCGCCCAACGACCCCCGCCCATTGACGTCAATAATGAC
GTATGTTCCCATAGTAACGCCAATAGGGACTTTCCATTGACGTCAATGGGTGGAGTATTTACGGTAAACT
GCCCACTTGGCAGTACATCAAGTGTATCATATGCCAAGTACGCCCCCTATTGACGTCAATGACGGTAAAT
GGCCCGCCTGGCATTATGCCCAGTACATGACCTTATGGGACTTTCCTACTTGGCAGTACATCTACGTATT
AGTCATCGCTATTACCATGGTGATGCGGTTTTGGCAGTACATCAATGGGCGTGGATAGCGGTTTGACTCA
CGGGGATTTCCAAGTCTCCACCCCATTGACGTCAATGGGAGTTTGTTTTGGCACCAAAATCAACGGGACT
TTCCAAAATGTCGTAACAACTCCGCCCCATTGACGCAAATGGGCGGTAGGCGTGTACGGTGGGAGGTCTA
TATAAGCAGAGCTCTCTGGCTAACTAGAGAACCCACTGCTTACTGGCTTATCGAAATTAATACGACTCAC
TATAGGGAGACCCAAGCTGGCTAGCGTTTAAACTTAAGCTTACCATGGACTACAAGGACGACGATGACAA
GGTACCTAGGATCCAGTGTGGTGGAATTCGCCCTTGCAAGCTTATGGGTTTCTACGGCACATTAAAAATG
ATTTTTTACAAAATGAAAAGAAAGTTGGACCATGGTTCTGAGGTCCGCTCTTTTTCTTTGGGAAAGAAAC
CATGCAAAGTCTCAGAATATACAAGTACCACTGGGCTTGTACCATGTTCAGCAACACCAACAACTTTTGG
GGACCTCAGAGCAGCCAATGGCCAAGGGCAACAACGACGCCGAATTACATCTGTCCAGCCACCTACAGGC
CTCCAGGAATGGCTAAAAATGTTTCAGAGCTGGAGTGGACCAGAGAAATTGCTTGCTTTAGATGAACTCA
TTGATAGTTGTGAACCAACACAAGTAAAACATATGATGCAAGTGATAGAACCCCAGTTTCAACGAGACTT
CATTTCATTGCTCCCTAAAGAGTTGGCACTCTATGTGCTTTCATTCCTGGAACCCAAAGACCTGCTACAA
GCAGCTCAGACATGTCGCTACTGGAGAATTTTGGCTGAAGACAACCTTCTCTGGAGAGAGAAATGCAAAG
AAGAGGGGATTGATGAACCATTGCACATCAAGAGAAGAAAAGTAATAAAACCAGGTTTCATACACAGTCC
ATGGAAAAGTGCATACATCAGACAGCACAGAATTGATACTAACTGGAGGCGAGGAGAACTCAAATCTCCT
AAGGTGCTGAAAGGACATGATGATCATGTGATCACATGCTTACAGTTTTGTGGTAACCGAATAGTTAGTG
GTTCTGATGACAACACTTTAAAAGTTTGGTCAGCAGTCACAGGCAAATGTCTGAGAACATTAGTGGGACA
TACAGGTGGAGTATGGTCATCACAAATGAGAGACAACATCATCATTAGTGGATCTACAGATCGGACACTC
AAAGTGTGGAATGCAGAGACTGGAGAATGTATACACACCTTATATGGGCATACTTCCACTGTGCGTTGTA
TGCATCTTCATGAAAAAAGAGTTGTTAGCGGTTCTCGAGATGCCACTCTTAGGGTTTGGGATATTGAGAC
AGGCCAGTGTTTACATGTTTTGATGGGTCATGTTGCAGCAGTCCGCTGTGTTCAATATGATGGCAGGAGG
GTTGTTAGTGGAGCATATGATTTTATGGTAAAGGTGTGGGATCCAGAGACTGAAACCTGTCTACACACGT
TGCAGGGGCATACTAATAGAGTCTATTCATTACAGTTTGATGGTATCCATGTGGTGAGTGGATCTCTTGA
TACATCAATCCGTGTTTGGGATGTGGAGACAGGGAATTGCATTCACACGTTAACAGGGCACCAGTCGTTA
ACAAGTGGAATGGAACTCAAAGACAATATTCTTGTCTCTGGGAATGCAGATTCTACAGTTAAAATCTGGG
ATATCAAAACAGGACAGTGTTTACAAACATTGCAAGGTCCCAACAAGCATCAGAGTGCTGTGACCTGTTT
ACAGTTCAACAAGAACTTTGTAATTACCAGCTCAGATGATGGAACTGTAAAACTATGGGACTTGAAAACG
GGTGAATTTATTCGAAACCTAGTCACATTGGAGAGTGGGGGGAGTGGGGGAGTTGTGTGGCGGATCAGAG
CCTCAAACACAAAGCTGGTGTGTGCAGTTGGGAGTCGGAATGGGACTGAAGAAACCAAGCTGCTGGTGCT
GGACTTTGATGTGGACATGAAGTGAAGAGCAGGGCCCATAAGGGCGAATTCTGCAGATATCCAGCACAGT
GGCGGCCGCTCGAGTCTAGAGGGCCCGTTTAAACCCGCTGATCAGCCTCGACTGTGCCTTCTAGTTGCCA
GCCATCTGTTGTTTGCCCCTCCCCCGTGCCTTCCTTGACCCTGGAAGGTGCCACTCCCACTGTCCTTTCC
TAATAAAATGAGGAAATTGCATCGCATTGTCTGAGTAGGTGTCATTCTATTCTGGGGGGTGGGGTGGGGC
AGGACAGCAAGGGGGAGGATTGGGAAGACAATAGCAGGCATGCTGGGGATGCGGTGGGCTCTATGGCTTC
TGAGGCGGAAAGAACCAGCTGGGGCTCTAGGGGGTATCCCC
[124 nt withheld, positions 3542-3665]
C
[91 nt withheld, positions 3667-3757]
A
[49 nt withheld, positions 3759-3807]
CCTTTGACGTTGGAGTCCACGTTCTTT
[37 nt withheld, positions 3835-3871]
ACCCTATCTCGGTCTATTCTTTTGATTTATAAGGGATTTTGCCGATTTCGGCCTATTGGTTAAAAAATGA
GCTGATTTAACAAAAATTTAACGCGAATTAATTCTGTGGAATGTGTGTCAGTTAGGGTGTGGAAAGTCCC
CAGGCTCCCCAGCAGGCAGAAGTATGCAAAGCATGCATCTCAATTAGTCAGCAACCAGGTGTGGAAAGTC
CCCAGGCTCCCCAGCAGGCAGAAGTATGCAAAGCATGCATCTCAATTAGTCAGCAACCATAGTCCCGCCC
CTAACTCCGCCCATCCCGCCCCTAACTCCGCCCAGTTCCGCCCATTCTCCGCCCCATGGCTGACTAATTT
TTTTTATTTATGCAGAGGCCGAGGCCGCCTCTGCCTCTGAGCTATTCCAGAAGTAGTGAGGAGGCTTTTT
TGGAGGCCTAGGCTTTTGCAAAAAGCTCCCGGGAGCTTGTATATCCATTTTCGGATCTGATCAAGAGACA
GGATGAGGATCGTTTCGCATGATTGAACAAGATGGATTGCACGCAGGTTCTCCGGCCGCTTGGGTGGAGA
GGCTATTCGGCTATGACTGGGCACAACAGACAATCGGCTGCTCTGATGCCGCCGTGTTCCGGCTGTCAGC
GCAGGGGCGCCCGGTTCTTTTTGTCAAGACCGACCTGTCCGGTGCCCTGAATGAACTGCAGGACGAGGCA
GCGCGGCTATCGTGGCTGGCCACGACGGGCGTTCCTTGCGCAGCTGTGCTCGACGTTGTCACTGAAGCGG
GAAGGGACTGGCTGCTATTGGGCGAAGTGCCGGGGCAGGATCTCCTGTCATCTCACCTTGCTCCTGCCGA
GAAAGTATCCATCATGGCTGATGCAATGCGGCGGCTGCATACGCTTGATCCGGCTACCTGCCCATTCGAC
CACCAAGCGAAACATCGCATCGAGCGAGCACGTACTCGGATGGAAGCCGGTCTTGTCGATCAGGATGATC
TGGACGAAGAGCATCAGGGGCTCGCGCCAGCCGAACTGTTCGCCAGGCTCAAGGCGCGCATGCCCGACGG
CGAGGATCTCGTCGTGACCCATGGCGATGCCTGCTTGCCGAATATCATGGTGGAAAATGGCCGCTTTTCT
GGATTCATCGACTGTGGCCGGCTGGGTGTGGCGGACCGCTATCAGGACATAGCGTTGGCTACCCGTGATA
TTGCTGAAGAGCTTGGCGGCGAATGGGCTGACCGCTTCCTCGTGCTTTACGGTATCGCCGCTCCCGATTC
GCAGCGCATCGCCTTCTATCGCCTTCTTGACGAGTTCTTCTGAGCGGGACTCTGGGGTTCGAAATGACCG
ACCAAGCGACGCCCAACCTGCCATCACGAGATTTCGATTCCACCGCCGCCTTCTATGAAAGGTTGGGCTT
CGGAATCGTTTTCCGGGACGCCGGCTGGATGATCCTCCAGCGCGGGGATCTCATGCTGGAGTTCTTCGCC
CACCCCAACTTGTTTATTGCAGCTTATAATGGTTACAAATAAAGCAATAGCATCACAAATTTCACAAATA
AAGCATTTTTTTCACTGCATTCTAGTTGTGGTTTGTCCAAACTCATCAATGTATCTTATCATGTCTGTAT
ACCGTCGACCTCTAGCTAGAGCTTGGCGTAATCATGGTCATAGCTGTTTCCTGTGTGAAATTGTTATCCG
CTCACAATTCCACACAACATACGAGCCGGAAGCATAAAGTGTAAAGCCTGGGGTGCCTAATGAGTGAGCT
AACTCACATTAATTGCGTTGCGCTCACTGCCCGCTTTCCAGTCGGGAAACCTGTCGTGCCAGCTGCATTA
ATGAATCGGCCAACGCGCGGGGAGAGGCGGTTTGCGTATTGGGCGCTCTTCCGCTTCCTCGCTCACTGAC
TCGCTGCGCTCGGTCGTTCGGCTGCGGCGAGCGGTATCAGCTCACTCAAAGGCGGTAATACGGTTATCCA
CAGAATCAGGGGATAACGCAGGAAAGAACATGTGAGCAAAAGGCCAGCAAAAGGCCAGGAACCGTAAAAA
GGCCGCGTTGCTGGCGTTTTTCCATAGGCTCCGCCCCCCTGACGAGCATCACAAAAATCGACGCTCAAGT
CAGAGGTGGCGAAACCCGACAGGACTATAAAGATACCAGGCGTTTCCCCCTGGAAGCTCCCTCGTGCGCT
CTCCTGTTCCGACCCTGCCGCTTACCGGATACCTGTCCGCCTTTCTCCCTTCGGGAAGCGTGGCGCTTTC
TCATAGCTCACGCTGTAGGTATCTCAGTTCGGTGTAGGTCGTTCGCTCCAAGCTGGGCTGTGTGCACGAA
CCCCCCGTTCAGCCCGACCGCTGCGCCTTATCCGGTAACTATCGTCTTGAGTCCAACCCGGTAAGACACG
ACTTATCGCCACTGGCAGCAGCCACTGGTAACAGGATTAGCAGAGCGAGGTATGTAGGCGGTGCTACAGA
GTTCTTGAAGTGGTGGCCTAACTACGGCTACACTAGAAGAACAGTATTTGGTATCTGCGCTCTGCTGAAG
CCAGTTACCTTCGGAAAAAGAGTTGGTAGCTCTTGATCCGGCAAACAAACCACCGCTGGTAGCGGTGGTT
TTTTTGTTTGCAAGCAGCAGATTACGCGCAGAAAAAAAGGATCTCAAGAAGATCCTTTGATCTTTTCTAC
GGGGTCTGACGCTCAGTGGAACGAAAACTCACGTTAAGGGATTTTGGTCATGAGATTATCAAAAAGGATC
TTCACCTAGATCCTTTTAAATTAAAAATGAAGTTTTAAATCAATCTAAAGTATATATGAGTAAACTTGGT
CTGACAGTTACCAATGCTTAATCAGTGAGGCACCTATCTCAGCGATCTGTCTATTTCGTTCATCCATAGT
TGCCTGACTCCCCGTCGTGTAGATAACTACGATACGGGAGGGCTTACCATCTGGCCCCAGTGCTGCAATG
ATACCGCGAGACCCACGCTCACCGGCTCCAGATTTATCAGCAATAAACCAGCCAGCCGGAAGGGCCGAGC
GCAGAAGTGGTCCTGCAACTTTATCCGCCTCCATCCAGTCTATTAATTGTTGCCGGGAAGCTAGAGTAAG
TAGTTCGCCAGTTAATAGTTTGCGCAACGTTGTTGCCATTGCTACAGGCATCGTGGTGTCACGCTCGTCG
TTTGGTATGGCTTCATTCAGCTCCGGTTCCCAACGATCAAGGCGAGTTACATGATCCCCCATGTTGTGCA
AAAAAGCGGTTAGCTCCTTCGGTCCTCCGATCGTTGTCAGAAGTAAGTTGGCCGCAGTG
